Addgene plasmid #80453: pX330-Flag-wtSpCas9-H840A
Purpose: SpCas9 mammalian expression vector
Depositing lab: Ervin Welker. Depositing organization: HUN-REN Biological Research Centre Szeged (HUN-REN Szegedi Biológiai Kutatóközpont). Publication: PEAR, a flexible fluorescent reporter for the identification and enrichment of successfully prime edited cells. Simon DA, Talas A, Kulcsar PI, Biczok Z, Krausz SL, Varady G, Welker E. Elife. 2022 Feb 23;11. pii: 69504. doi: 10.7554/eLife.69504. PubMed 35196219.
Backbone
  Vector backbone: pX330
  Backbone size w/o insert (bp): 3922
  Total vector size (bp): 8074
  Vector type: Mammalian Expression, CRISPR
Growth in bacteria
  Bacterial resistance: Ampicillin, 100 μg/mL
  Growth temperature: 37°C
  Growth strain: NEB Stable
  Copy number: High Copy
Gene/Insert
  Gene/Insert name: SpCas9_H840A (alt name: Streptococcus pyogenes Cas9 nuclease)
  Species: Streptococcus pyogenes
  Insert size (bp): 4152
  Promoter: CBh
  Tag / fusion protein: 3xFLAG (N terminal on insert); NLS (N terminal on insert); NLS (C terminal on insert)
  Cloning method: Unknown
  Sequencing primers: 5′ TAGAAGGCACAGTCGAGG
Terms and licenses: Academic/Nonprofit Terms; Industry Terms: Not Available to Industry
How to cite: pX330-Flag-wtSpCas9-H840A was a gift from Ervin Welker (Addgene plasmid # 80453 ; http://n2t.net/addgene:80453 ; RRID:Addgene_80453)
