[The description below was written by a language model from this plasmid's Addgene catalogue record and pLannotate feature annotations shown in this document.]
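Description:
pX330-Flag-wtSpCas9-H840A is an 8,074 bp mammalian expression and CRISPR plasmid built on the pX330 backbone. It encodes Streptococcus pyogenes Cas9 carrying the H840A substitution. It is propagated in bacteria as a high-copy plasmid through a ColE1/pUC-type origin and selected with ampicillin via the β-lactamase gene and its own promoter. The annotation also finds an M13/f1-type phage origin, a single AAV2 inverted terminal repeat downstream of the expression cassette, and short bom and rop fragments. These appear to be backbone remnants rather than functional parts of the payload.

The expression cassette is driven by the CBh promoter, which appears in the feature table as its three parts: a CMV enhancer, the chicken β-actin promoter and a hybrid CBA/MVM intron. The 4,152 bp insert carries an N-terminal 3xFLAG tag and nuclear localization signal, followed by the Cas9 coding sequence and a C-terminal bipartite nucleoplasmin NLS, and it ends at a bovine growth hormone polyadenylation signal. The N-terminal tag and NLS are listed in the catalogue fields but were not annotated separately; they presumably lie in the gap between the intron and the Cas9 CDS. H840 is a catalytic residue of the HNH nuclease domain, so the H840A change is generally understood to turn Cas9 into a nickase that cuts only one DNA strand. This is the same variant used as the Cas9 moiety in prime editors.

No U6 promoter or guide RNA scaffold is annotated, although the parental pX330 normally contains them, so the record does not indicate that this plasmid supplies a guide RNA. The associated publication concerns a fluorescent reporter for detecting and enriching prime-edited cells. The record itself gives the purpose only as SpCas9 expression in mammalian cells.
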