Features (pLannotate 1.2.2; 14 found; start..end, strand, type, name):
     16..301     +  enhancer       CMV enhancer: human cytomegalovirus immediate early enhancer; contains an 18-bp deletion relative to the standard CMV enhancer
    303..580     +  promoter       chicken β-actin promoter: No description available
    581..809     +  intron         hybrid intron: hybrid between chicken β-actin (CBA) and minute virus of mice (MMV) introns (Gray et al., 2011)
    947..5047    +  CDS            Cas9: Cas9 (Csn1) endonuclease from the Streptococcus pyogenes Type II CRISPR/Cas system generates RNA-guided double strand breaks in DNA
   5048..5095    +  CDS            nucleoplasmin NLS: bipartite nuclear localization signal from nucleoplasmin
   5126..5237    +  polyA_signal   bGH poly(A) signal: bovine growth hormone polyadenylation signal
   5342..5482    +  repeat_region  AAV2 ITR: inverted terminal repeat of adeno-associated virus serotype 2 inverted
   5487..5538    -  misc_feature   bom (fragment): basis of mobility region from pBR322
   5557..5937    +  rep_origin     M13 ori (sequence partly withheld): M13 bacteriophage origin of replication; arrow indicates direction of (+) strand synthesis
   6013..6062    -  misc_feature   bom (fragment): basis of mobility region from pBR322
   6164..6199    -  CDS            rop (fragment): Rop protein, which maintains plasmids at low copy number; rop
   6294..6398    +  promoter       AmpR promoter: bla
   6399..7259    +  CDS            AmpR: β-lactamase; bla; confers resistance to ampicillin, carbenicillin, and related antibiotics
   7430..8018    +  rep_origin     ori: high-copy-number ColE1/pMB1/pBR322/pUC origin of replication
>Addgene plasmid #80453 | pX330-Flag-wtSpCas9-H840A | depositor full sequence | sequence record 151469 | pX330-Flag-wtSpCas9-H840A sequence 8074 bps
CATGCTAGAGGTACCCGTTACATAACTTACGGTAAATGGCCCGCCTGGCTGACCGCCCAACGACCCCCGC
CCATTGACGTCAATAGTAACGCCAATAGGGACTTTCCATTGACGTCAATGGGTGGAGTATTTACGGTAAA
CTGCCCACTTGGCAGTACATCAAGTGTATCATATGCCAAGTACGCCCCCTATTGACGTCAATGACGGTAA
ATGGCCCGCCTGGCATTGTGCCCAGTACATGACCTTATGGGACTTTCCTACTTGGCAGTACATCTACGTA
TTAGTCATCGCTATTACCATGGTCGAGGTGAGCCCCACGTTCTGCTTCACTCTCCCCATCTCCCCCCCCT
CCCCACCCCCAATTTTGTATTTATTTATTTTTTAATTATTTTGTGCAGCGATGGGGGCGGGGGGGGGGGG
GGGGCGCGCGCCAGGCGGGGCGGGGCGGGGCGAGGGGCGGGGCGGGGCGAGGCGGAGAGGTGCGGCGGCA
GCCAATCAGAGCGGCGCGCTCCGAAAGTTTCCTTTTATGGCGAGGCGGCGGCGGCGGCGGCCCTATAAAA
AGCGAAGCGCGCGGCGGGCGGGAGTCGCTGCGACGCTGCCTTCGCCCCGTGCCCCGCTCCGCCGCCGCCT
CGCGCCGCCCGCCCCGGCTCTGACTGACCGCGTTACTCCCACAGGTGAGCGGGCGGGACGGCCCTTCTCC
TCCGGGCTGTAATTAGCTGAGCAAGAGGTAAGGGTTTAAGGGATGGTTGGTTGGTGGGGTATTAATGTTT
AATTACCTGGAGCACCTGCCTGAAATCACTTTTTTTCAGGTTGGACCGGTGCCACCATGGACTATAAGGA
CCACGACGGAGACTACAAGGATCATGATATTGATTACAAAGACGATGACGATAAGATGGCCCCAAAGAAG
AAGCGGAAGGTCGGTATCCACGGAGTCCCAGCAGCCGACAAGAAGTACAGCATCGGCCTGGACATCGGCA
CCAACTCTGTGGGCTGGGCCGTGATCACCGACGAGTACAAGGTGCCCAGCAAGAAATTCAAGGTGCTGGG
CAACACCGACCGGCACAGCATCAAGAAGAACCTGATCGGAGCCCTGCTGTTCGACAGCGGCGAAACAGCC
GAGGCCACCCGGCTGAAGAGAACCGCCAGAAGAAGATACACCAGACGGAAGAACCGGATCTGCTATCTGC
AAGAGATCTTCAGCAACGAGATGGCCAAGGTGGACGACAGCTTCTTCCACAGACTGGAAGAGTCCTTCCT
GGTGGAAGAGGATAAGAAGCACGAGCGGCACCCCATCTTCGGCAACATCGTGGACGAGGTGGCCTACCAC
GAGAAGTACCCCACCATCTACCACCTGAGAAAGAAACTGGTGGACAGCACCGACAAGGCCGACCTGCGGC
TGATCTATCTGGCCCTGGCCCACATGATCAAGTTCCGGGGCCACTTCCTGATCGAGGGCGACCTGAACCC
CGACAACAGCGACGTGGACAAGCTGTTCATCCAGCTGGTGCAGACCTACAACCAGCTGTTCGAGGAAAAC
CCCATCAACGCCAGCGGCGTGGACGCCAAGGCCATCCTGTCTGCCAGACTGAGCAAGAGCAGACGGCTGG
AAAATCTGATCGCCCAGCTGCCCGGCGAGAAGAAGAATGGCCTGTTCGGCAACCTGATTGCCCTGAGCCT
GGGCCTGACCCCCAACTTCAAGAGCAACTTCGACCTGGCCGAGGATGCCAAACTGCAGCTGAGCAAGGAC
ACCTACGACGACGACCTGGACAACCTGCTGGCCCAGATCGGCGACCAGTACGCCGACCTGTTTCTGGCCG
CCAAGAACCTGTCCGACGCCATCCTGCTGAGCGACATCCTGAGAGTGAACACCGAGATCACCAAGGCCCC
CCTGAGCGCCTCTATGATCAAGAGATACGACGAGCACCACCAGGACCTGACCCTGCTGAAAGCTCTCGTG
CGGCAGCAGCTGCCTGAGAAGTACAAAGAGATTTTCTTCGACCAGAGCAAGAACGGCTACGCCGGCTACA
TTGACGGCGGAGCCAGCCAGGAAGAGTTCTACAAGTTCATCAAGCCCATCCTGGAAAAGATGGACGGCAC
CGAGGAACTGCTCGTGAAGCTGAACAGAGAGGACCTGCTGCGGAAGCAGCGGACCTTCGACAACGGCAGC
ATCCCCCACCAGATCCACCTGGGAGAGCTGCACGCCATTCTGCGGCGGCAGGAAGATTTTTACCCATTCC
TGAAGGACAACCGGGAAAAGATCGAGAAGATCCTGACCTTCCGCATCCCCTACTACGTGGGCCCTCTGGC
CAGGGGAAACAGCAGATTCGCCTGGATGACCAGAAAGAGCGAGGAAACCATCACCCCCTGGAACTTCGAG
GAAGTGGTGGACAAGGGCGCTTCCGCCCAGAGCTTCATCGAGCGGATGACCAACTTCGATAAGAACCTGC
CCAACGAGAAGGTGCTGCCCAAGCACAGCCTGCTGTACGAGTACTTCACCGTGTATAACGAGCTGACCAA
AGTGAAATACGTGACCGAGGGAATGAGAAAGCCCGCCTTCCTGAGCGGCGAGCAGAAAAAGGCCATCGTG
GACCTGCTGTTCAAGACCAACCGGAAAGTGACCGTGAAGCAGCTGAAAGAGGACTACTTCAAGAAAATCG
AGTGCTTCGACTCCGTGGAAATCTCCGGCGTGGAAGATCGGTTCAACGCCTCCCTGGGCACATACCACGA
TCTGCTGAAAATTATCAAGGACAAGGACTTCCTGGACAATGAGGAAAACGAGGACATTCTGGAAGATATC
GTGCTGACCCTGACACTGTTTGAGGACAGAGAGATGATCGAGGAACGGCTGAAAACCTATGCCCACCTGT
TCGACGACAAAGTGATGAAGCAGCTGAAGCGGCGGAGATACACCGGCTGGGGCAGGCTGAGCCGGAAGCT
GATCAACGGCATCCGGGACAAGCAGTCCGGCAAGACAATCCTGGATTTCCTGAAGTCCGACGGCTTCGCC
AACAGAAACTTCATGCAGCTGATCCACGACGACAGCCTGACCTTTAAAGAGGACATCCAGAAAGCCCAGG
TGTCCGGCCAGGGCGATAGCCTGCACGAGCACATTGCCAATCTGGCCGGCAGCCCCGCCATTAAGAAGGG
CATCCTGCAGACAGTGAAGGTGGTGGACGAGCTCGTGAAAGTGATGGGCCGGCACAAGCCCGAGAACATC
GTGATCGAAATGGCCAGAGAGAACCAGACCACCCAGAAGGGACAGAAGAACAGCCGCGAGAGAATGAAGC
GGATCGAAGAGGGCATCAAAGAGCTGGGCAGCCAGATCCTGAAAGAACACCCCGTGGAAAACACCCAGCT
GCAGAACGAGAAGCTGTACCTGTACTACCTGCAGAATGGGCGGGATATGTACGTGGACCAGGAACTGGAC
ATCAACCGGCTGTCCGACTACGATGTGGACGCCATCGTGCCTCAGAGCTTTCTGAAGGACGACTCCATCG
ACAACAAGGTGCTGACCAGAAGCGACAAGAACCGGGGCAAGAGCGACAACGTGCCCTCCGAAGAGGTCGT
GAAGAAGATGAAGAACTACTGGCGGCAGCTGCTGAACGCCAAGCTGATTACCCAGAGAAAGTTCGACAAT
CTGACCAAGGCCGAGAGAGGCGGCCTGAGCGAACTGGATAAGGCCGGCTTCATCAAGAGACAGCTGGTGG
AAACCCGGCAGATCACAAAGCACGTGGCACAGATCCTGGACTCCCGGATGAACACTAAGTACGACGAGAA
TGACAAGCTGATCCGGGAAGTGAAAGTGATCACCCTGAAGTCCAAGCTGGTGTCCGATTTCCGGAAGGAT
TTCCAGTTTTACAAAGTGCGCGAGATCAACAACTACCACCACGCCCACGACGCCTACCTGAACGCCGTCG
TGGGAACCGCCCTGATCAAAAAGTACCCTAAGCTGGAAAGCGAGTTCGTGTACGGCGACTACAAGGTGTA
CGACGTGCGGAAGATGATCGCCAAGAGCGAGCAGGAAATCGGCAAGGCTACCGCCAAGTACTTCTTCTAC
AGCAACATCATGAACTTTTTCAAGACCGAGATTACCCTGGCCAACGGCGAGATCCGGAAGCGGCCTCTGA
TCGAGACAAACGGCGAAACCGGGGAGATCGTGTGGGATAAGGGCCGGGATTTTGCCACCGTGCGGAAAGT
GCTGAGCATGCCCCAAGTGAATATCGTGAAAAAGACCGAGGTGCAGACAGGCGGCTTCAGCAAAGAGTCT
ATCCTGCCCAAGAGGAACAGCGATAAGCTGATCGCCAGAAAGAAGGACTGGGACCCTAAGAAGTACGGCG
GCTTCGACAGCCCCACCGTGGCCTATTCTGTGCTGGTGGTGGCCAAAGTGGAAAAGGGCAAGTCCAAGAA
ACTGAAGAGTGTGAAAGAGCTGCTGGGGATCACCATCATGGAAAGAAGCAGCTTCGAGAAGAATCCCATC
GACTTTCTGGAAGCCAAGGGCTACAAAGAAGTGAAAAAGGACCTGATCATCAAGCTGCCTAAGTACTCCC
TGTTCGAGCTGGAAAACGGCCGGAAGAGAATGCTGGCCTCTGCCGGCGAACTGCAGAAGGGAAACGAACT
GGCCCTGCCCTCCAAATATGTGAACTTCCTGTACCTGGCCAGCCACTATGAGAAGCTGAAGGGCTCCCCC
GAGGATAATGAGCAGAAACAGCTGTTTGTGGAACAGCACAAGCACTACCTGGACGAGATCATCGAGCAGA
TCAGCGAGTTCTCCAAGAGAGTGATCCTGGCCGACGCTAATCTGGACAAAGTGCTGTCCGCCTACAACAA
GCACCGGGATAAGCCCATCAGAGAGCAGGCCGAGAATATCATCCACCTGTTTACCCTGACCAATCTGGGA
GCCCCTGCCGCCTTCAAGTACTTTGACACCACCATCGACCGGAAGAGGTACACCAGCACCAAAGAGGTGC
TGGACGCCACCCTGATCCACCAGAGCATCACCGGCCTGTACGAGACACGGATCGACCTGTCTCAGCTGGG
AGGCGACAAAAGGCCGGCGGCCACGAAAAAGGCCGGCCAGGCAAAAAAGAAAAAGTAATTCCTAGAGCTC
GCTGATCAGCCTCGACTGTGCCTTCTAGTTGCCAGCCATCTGTTGTTTGCCCCTCCCCCGTGCCTTCCTT
GACCCTGGAAGGTGCCACTCCCACTGTCCTTTCCTAATAAAATGAGGAAATTGCATCGCATTGTCTGAGT
AGGTGTCATTCTATTCTGGGGGGTGGGGTGGGGCAGGACAGCAAGGGGGAGGATTGGGAAGAGAATAGCA
GGCATGCTGGGGAGCGGCCGCAGGAACCCCTAGTGATGGAGTTGGCCACTCCCTCTCTGCGCGCTCGCTC
GCTCACTGAGGCCGGGCGACCAAAGGTCGCCCGACGCCCGGGCTTTGCCCGGGCGGCCTCAGTGAGCGAG
CGAGCGCGCAGCTGCCTGCAGGGGCGCCTGATGCGGTATTTTCTCCTTACGCATCTGTGCGGTATTTCAC
ACCGCATA
[142 nt withheld, positions 5539-5680]
C
[141 nt withheld, positions 5682-5822]
CCTTTGACGTTGGAGTCCACGTTCTTT
[37 nt withheld, positions 5850-5886]
ACCCTATCTCGGGCTATTCTTTTGATTTATAAGGGATTTTGCCGATTTCGGCCTATTGGTTAAAAAATGA
GCTGATTTAACAAAAATTTAACGCGAATTTTAACAAAATATTAACGTTTACAATTTTATGGTGCACTCTC
AGTACAATCTGCTCTGATGCCGCATAGTTAAGCCAGCCCCGACACCCGCCAACACCCGCTGACGCGCCCT
GACGGGCTTGTCTGCTCCCGGCATCCGCTTACAGACAAGCTGTGACCGTCTCCGGGAGCTGCATGTGTCA
GAGGTTTTCACCGTCATCACCGAAACGCGCGAGACGAAAGGGCCTCGTGATACGCCTATTTTTATAGGTT
AATGTCATGATAATAATGGTTTCTTAGACGTCAGGTGGCACTTTTCGGGGAAATGTGCGCGGAACCCCTA
TTTGTTTATTTTTCTAAATACATTCAAATATGTATCCGCTCATGAGACAATAACCCTGATAAATGCTTCA
ATAATATTGAAAAAGGAAGAGTATGAGTATTCAACATTTCCGTGTCGCCCTTATTCCCTTTTTTGCGGCA
TTTTGCCTTCCTGTTTTTGCTCACCCAGAAACGCTGGTGAAAGTAAAAGATGCTGAAGATCAGTTGGGTG
CACGAGTGGGTTACATCGAACTGGATCTCAACAGCGGTAAGATCCTTGAGAGTTTTCGCCCCGAAGAACG
TTTTCCAATGATGAGCACTTTTAAAGTTCTGCTATGTGGCGCGGTATTATCCCGTATTGACGCCGGGCAA
GAGCAACTCGGTCGCCGCATACACTATTCTCAGAATGACTTGGTTGAGTACTCACCAGTCACAGAAAAGC
ATCTTACGGATGGCATGACAGTAAGAGAATTATGCAGTGCTGCCATAACCATGAGTGATAACACTGCGGC
CAACTTACTTCTGACAACGATCGGAGGACCGAAGGAGCTAACCGCTTTTTTGCACAACATGGGGGATCAT
GTAACTCGCCTTGATCGTTGGGAACCGGAGCTGAATGAAGCCATACCAAACGACGAGCGTGACACCACGA
TGCCTGTAGCAATGGCAACAACGTTGCGCAAACTATTAACTGGCGAACTACTTACTCTAGCTTCCCGGCA
ACAATTAATAGACTGGATGGAGGCGGATAAAGTTGCAGGACCACTTCTGCGCTCGGCCCTTCCGGCTGGC
TGGTTTATTGCTGATAAATCTGGAGCCGGTGAGCGTGGAAGCCGCGGTATCATTGCAGCACTGGGGCCAG
ATGGTAAGCCCTCCCGTATCGTAGTTATCTACACGACGGGGAGTCAGGCAACTATGGATGAACGAAATAG
ACAGATCGCTGAGATAGGTGCCTCACTGATTAAGCATTGGTAACTGTCAGACCAAGTTTACTCATATATA
CTTTAGATTGATTTAAAACTTCATTTTTAATTTAAAAGGATCTAGGTGAAGATCCTTTTTGATAATCTCA
TGACCAAAATCCCTTAACGTGAGTTTTCGTTCCACTGAGCGTCAGACCCCGTAGAAAAGATCAAAGGATC
TTCTTGAGATCCTTTTTTTCTGCGCGTAATCTGCTGCTTGCAAACAAAAAAACCACCGCTACCAGCGGTG
GTTTGTTTGCCGGATCAAGAGCTACCAACTCTTTTTCCGAAGGTAACTGGCTTCAGCAGAGCGCAGATAC
CAAATACTGTCCTTCTAGTGTAGCCGTAGTTAGGCCACCACTTCAAGAACTCTGTAGCACCGCCTACATA
CCTCGCTCTGCTAATCCTGTTACCAGTGGCTGCTGCCAGTGGCGATAAGTCGTGTCTTACCGGGTTGGAC
TCAAGACGATAGTTACCGGATAAGGCGCAGCGGTCGGGCTGAACGGGGGGTTCGTGCACACAGCCCAGCT
TGGAGCGAACGACCTACACCGAACTGAGATACCTACAGCGTGAGCTATGAGAAAGCGCCACGCTTCCCGA
AGGGAGAAAGGCGGACAGGTATCCGGTAAGCGGCAGGGTCGGAACAGGAGAGCGCACGAGGGAGCTTCCA
GGGGGAAACGCCTGGTATCTTTATAGTCCTGTCGGGTTTCGCCACCTCTGACTTGAGCGTCGATTTTTGT
GATGCTCGTCAGGGGGGCGGAGCCTATGGAAAAACGCCAGCAACGCGGCCTTTTTACGGTTCCTGGCCTT
TTGCTGGCCTTTTGCTCA
