>Addgene plasmid #80453 | pX330-Flag-wtSpCas9-H840A | addgene partial sequence | sequence record 156530 | pCBhProF 5'-agggatggttggttggtggg-3'
ATCCTTTTTTTCAGGTTGGACCGGTGCCACCATGGACTATAAGGACCACGACGGAGACTACAAGGATCAT
GATATTGATTACAAAGACGATGACGATAAGATGGCCCCAAAGAAGAAGCGGAAGGTCGGTATCCACGGAG
TCCCAGCAGCCGACAAGAAGTACAGCATCGGCCTGGACATCGGCACCAACTCTGTGGGCTGGGCCGTGAT
CACCGACGAGTACAAGGTGCCCAGCAAGAAATTCAAGGTGCTGGGCAACACCGACCGGCACAGCATCAAG
AAGAACCTGATCGGAGCCCTGCTGTTCGACAGCGGCGAAACAGCCGAGGCCACCCGGCTGAAGAGAACCG
CCAGAAGAAGATACACCAGACGGAAGAACCGGATCTGCTATCTGCAAGAGATCTTCAGCAACGAGATGGC
CAAGGTGGACGACAGCTTCTTCCACAGACTGGAAGAGTCCTTCCTGGTGGAAGAGGATAAGAAGCACGAG
CGGCACCCCATCTTCGGCAACATCGTGGACGAGGTGGCCTACCACGAGAAGTACCCCACCATCTACCACC
TGAGAAAGAAACTGGTGGACAGCACCGACAAGGCCGACCTGCGGCTGATCTATCTGGCCCTGGCCCACAT
GATCAAGTTCCGGGGCCACTTCCTGATCGAGGGCGACCTGAACCCCGACAACAGCGACGTGGACAAGCTG
TTCATCCAGCTGGTGC
