>Addgene plasmid #80453 | pX330-Flag-wtSpCas9-H840A | addgene partial sequence | sequence record 156531 | dCas9-R2 5'-GGGTTTCCACCAGCTGTCTC-3'
CAGTTCGCTCAGGCCGCCTCTCTCGGCCTTGGTCAGATTGTCGAACTTTCTCTGGGTAATCAGCTTGGCG
TTCAGCAGCTGCCGCCAGTAGTTCTTCATCTTCTTCACGACCTCTTCGGAGGGCACGTTGTCGCTCTTGC
CCCGGTTCTTGTCGCTTCTGGTCAGCACCTTGTTGTCGATGGAGTCGTCCTTCAGAAAGCTCTGAGGCAC
GATGGCGTCCACATCGTAGTCGGACAGCCGGTTGATGTCCAGTTCCTGGTCCACGTACATATCCCGCCCA
TTCTGCAGGTAGTACAGGTACAGCTTCTCGTTCTGCAGCTGGGTGTTTTCCACGGGGTGTTCTTTCAGGA
TCTGGCTGCCCAGCTCTTTGATGCCCTCTTCGATCCGCTTCATTCTCTCGCGGCTGTTCTTCTGTCCCTT
CTGGGTGGTCTGGTTCTCTCTGGCCATTTCGATCACGATGTTCTCGGGCTTGTGCCGGCCCATCACTTTC
ACGAGCTCGTCCACCACCTTCACTGTCTGCAGGATGCCCTTCTTAATGGCGGGGCTGCCGGCCAGATTGG
CAATGTGCTCGTGCAGGCTATCGCCCTGGCCGGACACCTGGGCTTTCTGGATGTCCTCTTTAAAGGTCAG
GCTGTCGTCGTGGATCAGCTGCATGAAGTTTCTGTTGGCGAAGCCGTCGGACTTCAGGAAATCCAGGATT
GTCTTGCCGGACTGCTTGTCCCGGATGCCGTTGATCAGCTTCCGGCTCAGCCTGCCCCAGCCGGTGTATC
TCCGCCGCTTCAGCTGCTTCATCACTTTGTCGTCGA
